Addgene plasmid #111685: MAC_N_CDK8
Purpose: MAC-tagged gene expression
Depositing lab: Markku Varjosalo. Publication: An AP-MS- and BioID-compatible MAC-tag enables comprehensive mapping of protein interactions and subcellular localizations. Liu X, Salokas K, Tamene F, Jiu Y, Weldatsadik RG, Ohman T, Varjosalo M. Nat Commun. 2018 Mar 22;9(1):1188. doi: 10.1038/s41467-018-03523-2. PubMed 29568061.
Backbone
  Vector backbone: MAC-tag-N
  Backbone manufacturer: Markku Varjosalo, Addgene plasmid #108078
  Vector type: Mammalian Expression
Growth in bacteria
  Bacterial resistance: Ampicillin, 100 μg/mL
  Growth temperature: 37°C
  Growth strain: DH5alpha
  Copy number: High Copy
Gene/Insert
  Gene/Insert name: CDK8 (alt name: CDK8)
  Species: H. sapiens (human)
  Entrez Gene: CDK8 (a.k.a. IDDHBA, K35)
  Cloning method: Gateway Cloning
Terms and licenses: Academic/Nonprofit Terms; Industry Terms: Not Available to Industry
Depositor comments: CCSB-DFCI hORFeome collection(51020_G07)
How to cite: MAC_N_CDK8 was a gift from Markku Varjosalo (Addgene plasmid # 111685 ; http://n2t.net/addgene:111685 ; RRID:Addgene_111685)
