[The description below was written by a language model from this plasmid's Addgene catalogue record and pLannotate feature annotations shown in this document.]
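Description:
MAC_N_CDK8 is a mammalian expression plasmid built on the MAC-tag-N backbone, carrying human CDK8 as an N-terminally MAC-tagged fusion. The open reading frame came from a human ORFeome collection and was introduced by Gateway cloning, so it sits between attB1 and attB2 sites. The automated annotation matched the insert to the mouse Cdk8 protein entry, but the catalogue record gives the species as human. In bacteria the plasmid is maintained at high copy through a ColE1/pUC-type origin and selected with ampicillin via the β-lactamase gene. The other small backbone annotations (partial f1 origin, lac promoter/operator region, and lacI, ble and bom fragments) appear to be vector remnants.

Expression is driven by the CMV enhancer and promoter, followed by short hits to tet operator-containing promoters, which suggests a tetracycline-regulatable CMV/TetO arrangement. The record does not state this explicitly. Downstream, a BirA-derived biotin ligase coding sequence is followed by an HA epitope and Strep-Tag II repeats, then attB1 and CDK8, with a bGH polyadenylation signal terminating the transcript. This composite tag supports two approaches from one construct: Strep-based affinity purification for mass spectrometry, and proximity-dependent biotinylation (BioID) by the ligase. The HA epitope allows detection and localization of the fusion.

An FRT site lies directly upstream of a hygromycin resistance gene that has no annotated full promoter of its own and ends in an SV40 poly(A) signal. This layout is typical of FLP-mediated integration into a host cell line bearing a genomic FRT site, with hygromycin selection of integrants. The stated purpose is MAC-tagged gene expression, here for mapping CDK8 interaction partners and subcellular localization.
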