Features (pLannotate 1.2.2; 27 found; start..end, strand, type, name):
     16..395     +  enhancer       CMV enhancer: human cytomegalovirus immediate early enhancer
    396..599     +  promoter       CMV promoter: human cytomegalovirus (CMV) immediate early promoter
    601..620     +  promoter       PLtetO-1 promoter (fragment): modified phage lambda PL promoter with tet operator sites (Lutz and Bujard, 1997)
    622..641     +  promoter       PLtetO-1 promoter (fragment): modified phage lambda PL promoter with tet operator sites (Lutz and Bujard, 1997)
    649..682     +  promoter       TRE3GV promoter (fragment): 3rd-generation Tet-responsive promoter that can be activated by binding of Tet-On® 3G, optimized for retroviral and lentiviral vectors
    842..1804    +  CDS            birA: BIRA_ECOLI - Also known as bioR, dhbB. Experimental evidence at protein level: Swiss-Prot protein existence level 1. Acts both as a biotin--[acetyl-CoA-carboxylase] ligase and a biotin-operon repressor. In the presence of ATP, BirA activates biotin to form the BirA-biotinyl-5'-adenylate (BirA-bio-5'-AMP or holoBirA) complex. HoloBirA can either transfer the biotinyl moiety to the biotin carboxyl carrier protein (BCCP) subunit of acetyl-CoA carboxylase, or bind to the biotin operator site and inhibit transcription of the operon. From Escherichia coli (strain K12).
   1805..1830    +  CDS            3xHA (fragment): three tandem HA epitope tags
   1862..1881    +  CDS            Strep-Tag II (fragment): peptide that binds Strep-Tactin®, an engineered form of streptavidin
   1922..1944    +  CDS            Strep-Tag II (fragment): peptide that binds Strep-Tactin®, an engineered form of streptavidin
   1958..1982    +  protein_bind   attB1: mutant version of attB; recombination site for the Gateway® BP reaction BP Clonase™
   1988..3370    +  CDS            Cdk8: CDK8_MOUSE - Experimental evidence at protein level: Swiss-Prot protein existence level 1. Component of the Mediator complex, a coactivator involved in regulated gene transcription of nearly all RNA polymerase II-dependent genes. Mediator functions as a bridge to convey information from gene- specific regulatory proteins to the basal RNA polymerase II transcription machinery. Mediator is recruited to promoters by direct interactions with regulatory proteins and serves as a scaffold for the assembly of a functional pre-initiation complex with RNA polymerase II and the general transcription fact
   3377..3401    -  protein_bind   attB2: mutant version of attB; recombination site for the Gateway® BP reaction BP Clonase™
   3445..3669    +  polyA_signal   bGH poly(A) signal: bovine growth hormone polyadenylation signal
   3673..3694    +  promoter       SV40 promoter (fragment): SV40 enhancer and early promoter
   3715..3948    +  rep_origin     f1 ori (fragment) (sequence partly withheld): f1 bacteriophage origin of replication; arrow indicates direction of (+) strand synthesis
   3953..4000    +  protein_bind   FRT: FLP-mediated recombination occurs in the 8-bp core sequence TCTAGAAA (Turan and Bode, 2011). FLP recombinase from the Saccharomyces cerevisiae 2μ plasmid
   4008..5030    +  CDS            HygR: aminoglycoside phosphotransferase from E. coli; aph(4)-Ia; confers resistance to hygromycin
   5040..5165    +  CDS            ble (fragment): BLE_KLEPN - Experimental evidence at protein level: Swiss-Prot protein existence level 1. Binding protein with a strong affinity to the bleomycin family of antibiotics. Binds to CL990; an antimitotic-antibiotic compound. From Klebsiella pneumoniae.
   5160..5281    +  polyA_signal   SV40 poly(A) signal: SV40 polyadenylation signal
   5354..5370    -  protein_bind   lac operator: The lac repressor binds to the lac operator to inhibit transcription in E. coli. This inhibition can be relieved by adding lactose or isopropyl-β-D-thiogalactopyranoside (IPTG). lac repressor encoded by lacI
   5378..5408    -  promoter       lac promoter: promoter for the E. coli lac operon
   5423..5444    -  protein_bind   CAP binding site: CAP binding activates transcription in the presence of cAMP. E. coli catabolite activator protein
   5457..5549    -  CDS            lacI (fragment): lac repressor; lacI; The lac repressor binds to the lac operator to inhibit transcription in E. coli. This inhibition can be relieved by adding lactose or isopropyl-β-D-thiogalactopyranoside (IPTG).
   5732..6320    -  rep_origin     ori: high-copy-number ColE1/pMB1/pBR322/pUC origin of replication
   6491..7351    -  CDS            AmpR: β-lactamase; bla; confers resistance to ampicillin, carbenicillin, and related antibiotics
   7352..7456    -  promoter       AmpR promoter: bla
   7515..7567    -  misc_feature   bom (fragment): basis of mobility region from pBR322
>Addgene plasmid #111685 | MAC_N_CDK8 | addgene full sequence | sequence record 212858 | Addgene NGS Result
CCAGATATACGCGTTGACATTGATTATTGACTAGTTATTAATAGTAATCAATTACGGGGTCATTAGTTCA
TAGCCCATATATGGAGTTCCGCGTTACATAACTTACGGTAAATGGCCCGCCTGGCTGACCGCCCAACGAC
CCCCGCCCATTGACGTCAATAATGACGTATGTTCCCATAGTAACGCCAATAGGGACTTTCCATTGACGTC
AATGGGTGGAGTATTTACGGTAAACTGCCCACTTGGCAGTACATCAAGTGTATCATATGCCAAGTACGCC
CCCTATTGACGTCAATGACGGTAAATGGCCCGCCTGGCATTATGCCCAGTACATGACCTTATGGGACTTT
CCTACTTGGCAGTACATCTACGTATTAGTCATCGCTATTACCATGGTGATGCGGTTTTGGCAGTACATCA
ATGGGCGTGGATAGCGGTTTGACTCACGGGGATTTCCAAGTCTCCACCCCATTGACGTCAATGGGAGTTT
GTTTTGGCACCAAAATCAACGGGACTTTCCAAAATGTCGTAACAACTCCGCCCCATTGACGCAAATGGGC
GGTAGGCGTGTACGGTGGGAGGTCTATATAAGCAGAGCTCTCCCTATCAGTGATAGAGATCTCCCTATCA
GTGATAGAGATCGTCGACGAGCTCGTTTAGTGAACCGTCAGATCGCCTGGAGACGCCATCCACGCTGTTT
TGACCTCCATAGAAGACACCGGGACCGATCCAGCCTCCGGACTCTAGCGTTTAAACTTAAGCTTGGTACC
GAGCTCGGATCCACTAGTCCAGTGTGGTGGAATTCTGCAGATATCCAGCACAGTGGCGGCCGCTCGAGAC
CATGAAGGACAACACCGTGCCCCTGAAGCTGATCGCCCTGCTGGCCAACGGCGAGTTCCACTCTGGCGAG
CAGCTGGGCGAGACACTGGGCATGAGCAGAGCCGCCATCAACAAGCACATCCAGACCCTGCGGGACTGGG
GCGTGGACGTGTTCACAGTGCCCGGCAAGGGCTACAGCCTGCCCGAGCCCATCCAGCTGCTGAACGCCAA
GCAGATCCTGGGCCAGCTGGATGGCGGATCTGTGGCCGTGCTGCCCGTGATCGACAGCACCAACCAGTAT
CTGCTCGACCGGATCGGCGAGCTGAAGTCCGGCGACGCCTGTATCGCCGAGTACCAGCAGGCCGGCAGAG
GCGGCAGGGGCAGAAAGTGGTTCAGCCCCTTCGGCGCCAACCTGTACCTGAGCATGTTCTGGAGACTGGA
ACAGGGCCCAGCCGCCGCTATTGGCCTGAGCCTGGTCATCGGCATCGTGATGGCCGAGGTGCTGCGGAAG
CTGGGCGCCGACAAAGTGCGCGTGAAGTGGCCCAACGACCTGTATCTGCAGGACCGGAAGCTGGCCGGCA
TCCTGGTGGAACTGACCGGCAAAACAGGCGACGCCGCCCAGATCGTGATCGGCGCTGGCATCAACATGGC
CATGCGGCGGGTGGAAGAGAGCGTGGTCAACCAGGGCTGGATCACCCTGCAGGAAGCCGGCATCAACCTG
GACCGGAACACCCTGGCCGCCATGCTGATCAGAGAGCTGAGAGCCGCCCTGGAACTGTTCGAGCAGGAAG
GCCTGGCCCCCTACCTGAGCAGATGGGAGAAGCTGGACAACTTCATCAACCGGCCCGTGAAACTGATCAT
CGGCGACAAAGAGATCTTCGGCATCAGCCGGGGCATCGACAAGCAGGGGGCCCTGCTCCTGGAACAGGAC
GGCATCATCAAGCCCTGGATGGGCGGCGAGATCAGCCTGCGGAGCGCCGAGAAGTACCCATACGATGTTC
CTGACTATGCCGGTACCGAGCTCGGATCCACCATGGCTAGCTGGAGCCACCCGCAGTTCGAGAAAGGTGG
AGGTTCCGGAGGTGGATCGGGAGGTGGATCGTGGAGCCACCCGCAGTTCGAAAAAGCGGCCGATATCACA
AGTTTGTACAAAAAAGCAGGCTCCACCATGGACTATGACTTTAAAGTAAAGCTGAGCAGCGAGCGGGAGC
GGGTCGAGGACCTGTTTGAATACGAGGGCTGCAAAGTTGGCCGAGGCACTTATGGTCACGTCTACAAAGC
CAAGAGGAAAGATGGGAAGGATGATAAAGACTATGCTTTAAAACAAATAGAAGGAACTGGGATCTCTATG
TCGGCATGTAGAGAAATAGCATTACTTCGAGAGCTTAAGCATCCAAACGTCATTTCTCTTCAAAAGGTGT
TTCTGTCTCATGCTGATAGGAAGGTGTGGCTTCTGTTTGACTATGCTGAACATGACCTCTGGCATATAAT
CAAGTTTCACAGAGCTTCTAAAGCAAACAAGAAGCCAGTTCAGTTACCTCGGGGAATGGTGAAGTCACTA
TTATATCAGATCCTAGATGGTATTCACTACCTGCATGCTAACTGGGTGTTGCACAGAGATTTGAAACCTG
CTAATATTTTAGTTATGGGTGAAGGTCCTGAGCGAGGAAGAGTAAAAATTGCTGACATGGGCTTTGCCCG
ATTATTTAATTCACCTTTGAAGCCTTTAGCAGATTTGGATCCAGTGGTTGTTACATTCTGGTACCGAGCC
CCTGAACTACTTCTTGGAGCAAGGCATTATACCAAAGCTATTGATATTTGGGCTATAGGGTGTATATTTG
CAGAACTACTAACGTCAGAACCAATATTTCACTGTCGACAAGAGGACATCAAAACTAGTAATCCTTATCA
CCATGACCAGCTGGACAGAATATTCAATGTAATGGGATTTCCTGCAGATAAAGATTGGGAAGATATAAAA
AAGATGCCTGAACATTCAACATTAATGAAAGATTTCAGAAGAAATACGTATACCAACTGCAGCCTTATCA
AGTATATGGAAAAACATAAAGTTAAACCAGATAGTAAAGCATTCCACTTGCTTCAGAAGCTGCTTACCAT
GGACCCAATAAAGCGAATTACCTCAGAACAGGCTATGCAGGACCCCTATTTCTTAGAAGACCCACTTCCT
ACATCAGACGTTTTTGCCGGTTGTCAAATCCCTTACCCAAAACGAGAATTTTTAACGGAAGAAGAACCTG
ATGACAAAGGAGACAAAAACCAGCAGCAGCAGCAGGGCAATAACCACACTAATGGAACTGGCCACCCAGG
GAATCAAGACAGCAGTCACACACAGGGACCCCCGTTGAAGAAAGTGAGAGTTGTTCCTCCTACCACTACC
TCAGGTGGACTTATCATGACCTCAGACTATCAGCGTTCCAATCCACATGCTGCCTATCCCAACCCTGGAC
CAAGCACATCACAGCCGCAGAGCAGCATGGGATACTCAGCTACCTCCCAGCAGCCTCCACAGTACTCACA
TCAGACACACGGTACGACCCAGCTTTCTTGTACAAAGTGGTGACGTAAGCTAGGGGCCCGTTTAAACCCG
CTGATCAGCCTCGACTGTGCCTTCTAGTTGCCAGCCATCTGTTGTTTGCCCCTCCCCCGTGCCTTCCTTG
ACCCTGGAAGGTGCCACTCCCACTGTCCTTTCCTAATAAAATGAGGAAATTGCATCGCATTGTCTGAGTA
GGTGTCATTCTATTCTGGGGGGTGGGGTGGGGCAGGACAGCAAGGGGGAGGATTGGGAAGACAATAGCAG
GCATGCTGGGGATGCGGTGGGCTCTATGGCTTCTGAGGCGGAAAGAACCAGCTGGGGCTCTAGGGGGTAT
CCCC
[124 nt withheld, positions 3715-3838]
C
[91 nt withheld, positions 3840-3930]
AGGGTGATGGTTCACGTACCTAGAAGTTCCTATTCCGAAGTTCCTATTCTCTAGAAAGTATAGGAACTTC
CTTGGCCAAAAAGCCTGAACTCACCGCGACGTCTGTCGAGAAGTTTCTGATCGAAAAGTTCGACAGCGTC
TCCGACCTGATGCAGCTCTCGGAGGGCGAAGAATCTCGTGCTTTCAGCTTCGATGTAGGAGGGCGTGGAT
ATGTCCTGCGGGTAAATAGCTGCGCCGATGGTTTCTACAAAGATCGTTATGTTTATCGGCACTTTGCATC
GGCCGCGCTCCCGATTCCGGAAGTGCTTGACATTGGGGAATTCAGCGAGAGCCTGACCTATTGCATCTCC
CGCCGTGCACAGGGTGTCACGTTGCAAGACCTGCCTGAAACCGAACTGCCCGCTGTTCTGCAGCCGGTCG
CGGAGGCCATGGATGCGATCGCTGCGGCCGATCTTAGCCAGACGAGCGGGTTCGGCCCATTCGGACCGCA
AGGAATCGGTCAATACACTACATGGCGTGATTTCATATGCGCGATTGCTGATCCCCATGTGTATCACTGG
CAAACTGTGATGGACGACACCGTCAGTGCGTCCGTCGCGCAGGCTCTCGATGAGCTGATGCTTTGGGCCG
AGGACTGCCCCGAAGTCCGGCACCTCGTGCACGCGGATTTCGGCTCCAACAATGTCCTGACGGACAATGG
CCGCATAACAGCGGTCATTGACTGGAGCGAGGCGATGTTCGGGGATTCCCAATACGAGGTCGCCAACATC
TTCTTCTGGAGGCCGTGGTTGGCTTGTATGGAGCAGCAGACGCGCTACTTCGAGCGGAGGCATCCGGAGC
TTGCAGGATCGCCGCGGCTCCGGGCGTATATGCTCCGCATTGGTCTTGACCAACTCTATCAGAGCTTGGT
TGACGGCAATTTCGATGATGCAGCTTGGGCGCAGGGTCGATGCGACGCAATCGTCCGATCCGGAGCCGGG
ACTGTCGGGCGTACACAAATCGCCCGCAGAAGCGCGGCCGTCTGGACCGATGGCTGTGTAGAAGTACTCG
CCGATAGTGGAAACCGACGCCCCAGCACTCGTCCGAGGGCAAAGGAATAGCACGTACTACGAGATTTCGA
TTCCACCGCCGCCTTCTATGAAAGGTTGGGCTTCGGAATCGTTTTCCGGGACGCCGGCTGGATGATCCTC
CAGCGCGGGGATCTCATGCTGGAGTTCTTCGCCCACCCCAACTTGTTTATTGCAGCTTATAATGGTTACA
AATAAAGCAATAGCATCACAAATTTCACAAATAAAGCATTTTTTTCACTGCATTCTAGTTGTGGTTTGTC
CAAACTCATCAATGTATCTTATCATGTCTGTATACCGTCGACCTCTAGCTAGAGCTTGGCGTAATCATGG
TCATAGCTGTTTCCTGTGTGAAATTGTTATCCGCTCACAATTCCACACAACATACGAGCCGGAAGCATAA
AGTGTAAAGCCTGGGGTGCCTAATGAGTGAGCTAACTCACATTAATTGCGTTGCGCTCACTGCCCGCTTT
CCAGTCGGGAAACCTGTCGTGCCAGCTGCATTAATGAATCGGCCAACGCGCGGGGAGAGGCGGTTTGCGT
ATTGGGCGCTCTTCCGCTTCCTCGCTCACTGACTCGCTGCGCTCGGTCGTTCGGCTGCGGCGAGCGGTAT
CAGCTCACTCAAAGGCGGTAATACGGTTATCCACAGAATCAGGGGATAACGCAGGAAAGAACATGTGAGC
AAAAGGCCAGCAAAAGGCCAGGAACCGTAAAAAGGCCGCGTTGCTGGCGTTTTTCCATAGGCTCCGCCCC
CCTGACGAGCATCACAAAAATCGACGCTCAAGTCAGAGGTGGCGAAACCCGACAGGACTATAAAGATACC
AGGCGTTTCCCCCTGGAAGCTCCCTCGTGCGCTCTCCTGTTCCGACCCTGCCGCTTACCGGATACCTGTC
CGCCTTTCTCCCTTCGGGAAGCGTGGCGCTTTCTCATAGCTCACGCTGTAGGTATCTCAGTTCGGTGTAG
GTCGTTCGCTCCAAGCTGGGCTGTGTGCACGAACCCCCCGTTCAGCCCGACCGCTGCGCCTTATCCGGTA
ACTATCGTCTTGAGTCCAACCCGGTAAGACACGACTTATCGCCACTGGCAGCAGCCACTGGTAACAGGAT
TAGCAGAGCGAGGTATGTAGGCGGTGCTACAGAGTTCTTGAAGTGGTGGCCTAACTACGGCTACACTAGA
AGAACAGTATTTGGTATCTGCGCTCTGCTGAAGCCAGTTACCTTCGGAAAAAGAGTTGGTAGCTCTTGAT
CCGGCAAACAAACCACCGCTGGTAGCGGTGGTTTTTTTGTTTGCAAGCAGCAGATTACGCGCAGAAAAAA
AGGATCTCAAGAAGATCCTTTGATCTTTTCTACGGGGTCTGACGCTCAGTGGAACGAAAACTCACGTTAA
GGGATTTTGGTCATGAGATTATCAAAAAGGATCTTCACCTAGATCCTTTTAAATTAAAAATGAAGTTTTA
AATCAATCTAAAGTATATATGAGTAAACTTGGTCTGACAGTTACCAATGCTTAATCAGTGAGGCACCTAT
CTCAGCGATCTGTCTATTTCGTTCATCCATAGTTGCCTGACTCCCCGTCGTGTAGATAACTACGATACGG
GAGGGCTTACCATCTGGCCCCAGTGCTGCAATGATACCGCGAGACCCACGCTCACCGGCTCCAGATTTAT
CAGCAATAAACCAGCCAGCCGGAAGGGCCGAGCGCAGAAGTGGTCCTGCAACTTTATCCGCCTCCATCCA
GTCTATTAATTGTTGCCGGGAAGCTAGAGTAAGTAGTTCGCCAGTTAATAGTTTGCGCAACGTTGTTGCC
ATTGCTACAGGCATCGTGGTGTCACGCTCGTCGTTTGGTATGGCTTCATTCAGCTCCGGTTCCCAACGAT
CAAGGCGAGTTACATGATCCCCCATGTTGTGCAAAAAAGCGGTTAGCTCCTTCGGTCCTCCGATCGTTGT
CAGAAGTAAGTTGGCCGCAGTGTTATCACTCATGGTTATGGCAGCACTGCATAATTCTCTTACTGTCATG
CCATCCGTAAGATGCTTTTCTGTGACTGGTGAGTACTCAACCAAGTCATTCTGAGAATAGTGTATGCGGC
GACCGAGTTGCTCTTGCCCGGCGTCAATACGGGATAATACCGCGCCACATAGCAGAACTTTAAAAGTGCT
CATCATTGGAAAACGTTCTTCGGGGCGAAAACTCTCAAGGATCTTACCGCTGTTGAGATCCAGTTCGATG
TAACCCACTCGTGCACCCAACTGATCTTCAGCATCTTTTACTTTCACCAGCGTTTCTGGGTGAGCAAAAA
CAGGAAGGCAAAATGCCGCAAAAAAGGGAATAAGGGCGACACGGAAATGTTGAATACTCATACTCTTCCT
TTTTCAATATTATTGAAGCATTTATCAGGGTTATTGTCTCATGAGCGGATACATATTTGAATGTATTTAG
AAAAATAAACAAATAGGGGTTCCGCGCACATTTCCCCGAAAAGTGCCACCTGACGTCGACGGATCGGGAG
ATCTCCCGATCCCCTATGGTGCACTCTCAGTACAATCTGCTCTGATGCCGCATAGTTAAGCCAGTATCTG
CTCCCTGCTTGTGTGTTGGAGGTCGCTGAGTAGTGCGCGAGCAAAATTTAAGCTACAACAAGGCAAGGCT
TGACCGACAATTGCATGAAGAATCTGCTTAGGGTTAGGCGTTTTGCGCTGCTTCGCGATGTACGGG
